>Addgene plasmid #185259 | pST_DHN_OsLEA5 (pBS0793) | addgene full sequence | sequence record 363779 | Addgene NGS Result
CGACGGATCGGGAGATCTCCCGATCCCCTATGGTGCACTCTCAGTACAATCTGCTCTGATGCCGCATAGT
TAAGCCAGTATCTGCTCCCTGCTTGTGTGTTGGAGGTCGCTGAGTAGTGCGCGAGCAAAATTTAAGCTAC
AACAAGGCAAGGCTTGACCGACAATTGCATGAAGAATCTGCTTAGGGTTAGGCGTTTTGCGCTGCTTCGC
GATGTACGGGCCAGATATACGCGTTGACATTGATTATTGACTAGTTATTAATAGTAATCAATTACGGGGT
CATTAGTTCATAGCCCATATATGGAGTTCCGCGTTACATAACTTACGGTAAATGGCCCGCCTGGCTGACC
GCCCAACGACCCCCGCCCATTGACGTCAATAATGACGTATGTTCCCATAGTAACGCCAATAGGGACTTTC
CATTGACGTCAATGGGTGGAGTATTTACGGTAAACTGCCCACTTGGCAGTACATCAAGTGTATCATATGC
CAAGTACGCCCCCTATTGACGTCAATGACGGTAAATGGCCCGCCTGGCATTATGCCCAGTACATGACCTT
ATGGGACTTTCCTACTTGGCAGTACATCTACGTATTAGTCATCGCTATTACCATGGTGATGCGGTTTTGG
CAGTACATCAATGGGCGTGGATAGCGGTTTGACTCACGGGGATTTCCAAGTCTCCACCCCATTGACGTCA
ATGGGAGTTTGTTTTGGCACCAAAATCAACGGGACTTTCCAAAATGTCGTAACAACTCCGCCCCATTGAC
GCAAATGGGCGGTAGGCGTGTACGGTGGGAGGTCTATATAAGCAGAGCTCTCTGGCTAACTAGAGAACCC
ACTGCTTACTGGCTTATCGAAATTAATACGACTCACTATAGGGAGACCCAAGCTGGCTAGCCACCATGAG
CAGCCTGATGGACAAGGCCAAGGGCTTCGTGGCCGAGAAGATCGCCCACATCCCCAAGCCCGAGGCCAGC
CTGGACAGCCTGAGCTTCAAGGGCATGAGCAGGGAGTGCATCACCGTGCACAGCAACGTGAACGTGAGCA
ACCCCTACGACCACAGGCTGCCCATCTGCGAGCTGACCTACACCCTGAAGTGCGCCGGCAACGTGGTGGC
CAGCGGCACCATGCCCGATCCTGGATGGATCGCCGCCTCTGACACCACCAAGCTGGAGATCCCCGCCAAG
ATCCCCTACGACTTCCTGATCAGCCTGGTGAAGGACGTGGGCAGGGACTGGGACATCGACTACCAGCTGG
ACGTGGGCCTGACCATCGACCTGCCCATCGTGGGCAACTTCACCATCCCCCTGAGCACCAGCGGCGAGAT
GAAGCTGCCCACCCTGAAGGACATGTTCTGAACCCGCTGATCAGCCTCGACTGTGCCTTCTAGTTGCCAG
CCATCTGTTGTTTGCCCCTCCCCCGTGCCTTCCTTGACCCTGGAAGGTGCCACTCCCACTGTCCTTTCCT
AATAAAATGAGGAAATTGCATCGCATTGTCTGAGTAGGTGTCATTCTATTCTGGGGGGTGGGGTGGGGCA
GGACAGCAAGGGGGAGGATTGGGAAGACAATAGCAGGCATGCTGGGGATGCGGTGGGCTCTATGGCTTCT
GAGGCGGAAAGAACCAGCTGGGGCTCTAGGGGGTATCCCC
[124 nt withheld, positions 1651-1774]
C
[91 nt withheld, positions 1776-1866]
A
[49 nt withheld, positions 1868-1916]
CCTTTGACGTTGGAGTCCACGTTCTTT
[37 nt withheld, positions 1944-1980]
ACCCTATCTCGGTCTATTCTTTTGATTTATAAGGGATTTTGCCGATTTCGGCCTATTGGTTAAAAAATGA
GCTGATTTAACAAAAATTTAACGCGAATTAATTCTGTGGAATGTGTGTCAGTTAGGGTGTGGAAAGTCCC
CAGGCTCCCCAGCAGGCAGAAGTATGCAAAGCATGCATCTCAATTAGTCAGCAACCAGGTGTGGAAAGTC
CCCAGGCTCCCCAGCAGGCAGAAGTATGCAAAGCATGCATCTCAATTAGTCAGCAACCATAGTCCCGCCC
CTAACTCCGCCCATCCCGCCCCTAACTCCGCCCAGTTCCGCCCATTCTCCGCCCCATGGCTGACTAATTT
TTTTTATTTATGCAGAGGCCGAGGCCGCCTCTGCCTCTGAGCTATTCCAGAAGTAGTGAGGAGGCTTTTT
TGGAGGCCTAGGCTTTTGCAAAAAGCTCCCGGGAGCTTGTATATCCATTTTCGGATCTGATCAGCACGTG
TTGACAATTAATCATCGGCATAGTATATCGGCATAGTATAATACGACAAGGTGAGGAACTAAACCATGGC
CAAGTTGACCAGTGCCGTTCCGGTGCTCACCGCGCGCGACGTCGCCGGAGCGGTCGAGTTCTGGACCGAC
CGGCTCGGGTTCTCCCGGGACTTCGTGGAGGACGACTTCGCCGGTGTGGTCCGGGACGACGTGACCCTGT
TCATCAGCGCGGTCCAGGACCAGGTGGTGCCGGACAACACCCTGGCCTGGGTGTGGGTGCGCGGCCTGGA
CGAGCTGTACGCCGAGTGGTCGGAGGTCGTGTCCACGAACTTCCGGGACGCCTCCGGGCCGGCCATGACC
GAGATCGGCGAGCAGCCGTGGGGGCGGGAGTTCGCCCTGCGCGACCCGGCCGGCAACTGCGTGCACTTCG
TGGCCGAGGAGCAGGACTGACACGTGCTACGAGATTTCGATTCCACCGCCGCCTTCTATGAAAGGTTGGG
CTTCGGAATCGTTTTCCGGGACGCCGGCTGGATGATCCTCCAGCGCGGGGATCTCATGCTGGAGTTCTTC
GCCCACCCCAACTTGTTTATTGCAGCTTATAATGGTTACAAATAAAGCAATAGCATCACAAATTTCACAA
ATAAAGCATTTTTTTCACTGCATTCTAGTTGTGGTTTGTCCAAACTCATCAATGTATCTTATCATGTCTG
TATACCGTCGACCTCTAGCTAGAGCTTGGCGTAATCATGGTCATAGCTGTTTCCTGTGTGAAATTGTTAT
CCGCTCACAATTCCACACAACATACGAGCCGGAAGCATAAAGTGTAAAGCCTGGGGTGCCTAATGAGTGA
GCTAACTTACATTAATTGCGTTGCGCTCACTGCCCGCTTTCCAGTCGGGAAACCTGTCGTGCCAGCTGCA
TTAATGAATCGGCCAACGCGCGGGGAGAGGCGGTTTGCGTATTGGGCGCTCTTCCGCTTCCTCGCTCACT
GACTCGCTGCGCTCGGTCGTTCGGCTGCGGCGAGCGGTATCAGCTCACTCAAAGGCGGTAATACGGTTAT
CCACAGAATCAGGGGATAACGCAGGAAAGAACATGTGAGCAAAAGGCCAGCAAAAGGCCAGGAACCGTAA
AAAGGCCGCGTTGCTGGCGTTTTTCCATAGGCTCCGCCCCCCTGACGAGCATCACAAAAATCGACGCTCA
AGTCAGAGGTGGCGAAACCCGACAGGACTATAAAGATACCAGGCGTTTCCCCCTGGAAGCTCCCTCGTGC
GCTCTCCTGTTCCGACCCTGCCGCTTACCGGATACCTGTCCGCCTTTCTCCCTTCGGGAAGCGTGGCGCT
TTCTCATAGCTCACGCTGTAGGTATCTCAGTTCGGTGTAGGTCGTTCGCTCCAAGCTGGGCTGTGTGCAC
GAACCCCCCGTTCAGCCCGACCGCTGCGCCTTATCCGGTAACTATCGTCTTGAGTCCAACCCGGTAAGAC
ACGACTTATCGCCACTGGCAGCAGCCACTGGTAACAGGATTAGCAGAGCGAGGTATGTAGGCGGTGCTAC
AGAGTTCTTGAAGTGGTGGCCTAACTACGGCTACACTAGAAGAACAGTATTTGGTATCTGCGCTCTGCTG
AAGCCAGTTACCTTCGGAAAAAGAGTTGGTAGCTCTTGATCCGGCAAACAAACCACCGCTGGTAGCGGTG
GTTTTTTTGTTTGCAAGCAGCAGATTACGCGCAGAAAAAAAGGATCTCAAGAAGATCCTTTGATCTTTTC
TACGGGGTCTGACGCTCAGTGGAACGAAAACTCACGTTAAGGGATTTTGGTCATGAGATTATCAAAAAGG
ATCTTCACCTAGATCCTTTTAAATTAAAAATGAAGTTTTAAATCAATCTAAAGTATATATGAGTAAACTT
GGTCTGACAGTTACCAATGCTTAATCAGTGAGGCACCTATCTCAGCGATCTGTCTATTTCGTTCATCCAT
AGTTGCCTGACTCCCCGTCGTGTAGATAACTACGATACGGGAGGGCTTACCATCTGGCCCCAGTGCTGCA
ATGATACCGCGAGACCCACGCTCACCGGCTCCAGATTTATCAGCAATAAACCAGCCAGCCGGAAGGGCCG
AGCGCAGAAGTGGTCCTGCAACTTTATCCGCCTCCATCCAGTCTATTAATTGTTGCCGGGAAGCTAGAGT
AAGTAGTTCGCCAGTTAATAGTTTGCGCAACGTTGTTGCCATTGCTACAGGCATCGTGGTGTCACGCTCG
TCGTTTGGTATGGCTTCATTCAGCTCCGGTTCCCAACGATCAAGGCGAGTTACATGATCCCCCATGTTGT
GCAAAAAAGCGGTTAGCTCCTTCGGTCCTCCGATCGTTGTCAGAAGTAAGTTGGCCGCAGTGTTATCACT
CATGGTTATGGCAGCACTGCATAATTCTCTTACTGTCATGCCATCCGTAAGATGCTTTTCTGTGACTGGT
GAGTACTCAACCAAGTCATTCTGAGAATAGTGTATGCGGCGACCGAGTTGCTCTTGCCCGGCGTCAATAC
GGGATAATACCGCGCCACATAGCAGAACTTTAAAAGTGCTCATCATTGGAAAACGTTCTTCGGGGCGAAA
ACTCTCAAGGATCTTACCGCTGTTGAGATCCAGTTCGATGTAACCCACTCGTGCACCCAACTGATCTTCA
GCATCTTTTACTTTCACCAGCGTTTCTGGGTGAGCAAAAACAGGAAGGCAAAATGCCGCAAAAAAGGGAA
TAAGGGCGACACGGAAATGTTGAATACTCATACTCTTCCTTTTTCAATATTATTGAAGCATTTATCAGGG
TTATTGTCTCATGAGCGGATACATATTTGAATGTATTTAGAAAAATAAACAAATAGGGGTTCCGCGCACA
TTTCCCCGAAAAGTGCCACCTGACGT
Features (pLannotate 1.2.2; 21 found; start..end, strand, type, name):
     29..81      -  misc_feature   bom (fragment): basis of mobility region from pBR322
    236..615     +  enhancer       CMV enhancer: human cytomegalovirus immediate early enhancer
    616..819     +  promoter       CMV promoter: human cytomegalovirus (CMV) immediate early promoter
    815..848     +  LTR            5' LTR (truncated) (fragment): truncated 5' long terminal repeat (LTR) from HIV-1
    864..882     +  promoter       T7 promoter: promoter for bacteriophage T7 RNA polymerase
    906..1358    +  CDS            LEA14: LEA14_ARATH - Experimental evidence at protein level: Swiss-Prot protein existence level 1. From Arabidopsis thaliana (Mouse-ear cress).
   1381..1605    +  polyA_signal   bGH poly(A) signal: bovine growth hormone polyadenylation signal
   1609..1630    +  promoter       SV40 promoter (fragment): SV40 enhancer and early promoter
   1651..2079    +  rep_origin     f1 ori (sequence partly withheld): f1 bacteriophage origin of replication; arrow indicates direction of (+) strand synthesis
   2093..2422    +  promoter       SV40 promoter: SV40 enhancer and early promoter
   2470..2517    +  promoter       EM7 promoter: synthetic bacterial promoter&nbsp
   2536..2910    +  CDS            BleoR: antibiotic-binding protein; Sh ble from Streptoalloteichus hindustanus; confers resistance to bleomycin, phleomycin, and Zeocin™
   2920..3045    +  CDS            ble (fragment): BLE_KLEPN - Experimental evidence at protein level: Swiss-Prot protein existence level 1. Binding protein with a strong affinity to the bleomycin family of antibiotics. Binds to CL990; an antimitotic-antibiotic compound. From Klebsiella pneumoniae.
   3040..3161    +  polyA_signal   SV40 poly(A) signal: SV40 polyadenylation signal
   3234..3250    -  protein_bind   lac operator: The lac repressor binds to the lac operator to inhibit transcription in E. coli. This inhibition can be relieved by adding lactose or isopropyl-β-D-thiogalactopyranoside (IPTG). lac repressor encoded by lacI
   3258..3288    -  promoter       lac promoter: promoter for the E. coli lac operon
   3303..3324    -  protein_bind   CAP binding site: CAP binding activates transcription in the presence of cAMP. E. coli catabolite activator protein
   3337..3429    -  CDS            lacI (fragment): lac repressor; lacI; The lac repressor binds to the lac operator to inhibit transcription in E. coli. This inhibition can be relieved by adding lactose or isopropyl-β-D-thiogalactopyranoside (IPTG).
   3612..4200    -  rep_origin     ori: high-copy-number ColE1/pMB1/pBR322/pUC origin of replication
   4371..5231    -  CDS            AmpR: β-lactamase; bla; confers resistance to ampicillin, carbenicillin, and related antibiotics
   5232..5336    -  promoter       AmpR promoter: bla
