[The description below was written by a language model from this plasmid's Addgene catalogue record and pLannotate feature annotations shown in this document.]
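Description:
pST_DHN_OsLEA5 (pBS0793) is a 5,366-nt mammalian expression plasmid, built by Gibson cloning on a backbone recorded as YK 02. It drives production of DHN_OsLEA5, a protein from rice (Oryza sativa subsp. japonica), in mammalian cells. It is maintained in E. coli at high copy through a ColE1/pUC-type origin and selected with ampicillin via the β-lactamase gene and its native promoter. An f1 origin is also present, which allows single-stranded DNA production, along with residual lac promoter/operator and bom fragments typical of pUC-derived backbones.

The 456-bp insert sits downstream of the human cytomegalovirus immediate-early enhancer and promoter and is followed by the bovine growth hormone polyadenylation signal, giving strong constitutive transcription in mammalian cells. A T7 promoter just upstream of the coding sequence could support in vitro transcription or serve as a sequencing priming site. The automated annotation labels the open reading frame as Arabidopsis LEA14. This probably reflects homology among late embryogenesis abundant proteins rather than the true source, which the catalogue gives as rice. No epitope tags or reporters are annotated. A second cassette places the Sh ble gene under tandem SV40 early and EM7 promoters with an SV40 poly(A) signal, so Zeocin/bleomycin-family selection should be possible in both mammalian cells and bacteria.

According to the depositor, the construct was used to test extremotolerance-associated proteins in human cells. DHN_OsLEA5 was among the best-performing candidates in their apoptosis assay, protecting cells from apoptosis. The commercial vector pSecTag2 B served as the negative control.
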