Addgene plasmid #185259: pST_DHN_OsLEA5 (pBS0793)
Purpose: For the mammalian expression of the rice plant protein DHN_OsLEA5. This is one of the top performing targets in our apoptosis assay (it protected from apoptosis).
Depositing lab: Pamela Silver. Depositing organization: Harvard Medical School. Publication: Natural and Designed Proteins Inspired by Extremotolerant Organisms Can Form Condensates and Attenuate Apoptosis in Human Cells. Veling MT, Nguyen DT, Thadani NN, Oster ME, Rollins NJ, Brock KP, Bethel NP, Lim S, Baker D, Way JC, Marks DS, Chang RL, Silver PA. ACS Synth Biol. 2022 Mar 18;11(3):1292-1302. doi: 10.1021/acssynbio.1c00572. Epub 2022 Feb 18. PubMed 35176859.
Backbone
  Vector backbone: YK 02
  Vector type: Mammalian Expression
Growth in bacteria
  Bacterial resistance: Ampicillin, 100 μg/mL
  Growth temperature: 37°C
  Growth strain: DH5alpha
  Copy number: High Copy
Gene/Insert
  Gene/Insert name: DHN_OsLEA5
  Species: O. sativa subsp. Japonica
  Insert size (bp): 456
  Cloning method: Gibson Cloning
Terms and licenses: Academic/Nonprofit Terms; Industry Terms: Not Available to Industry
Depositor comments: This is one of the top performing targets in our apoptosis assay (it protected from apoptosis). See supplemental table 2 in our paper to see its performance in our assay. The negative control for this assay is pSecTag2 B which can be obtained from Thermo here https://www.thermofisher.com/order/catalog/product/V90020
How to cite: pST_DHN_OsLEA5 (pBS0793) was a gift from Pamela Silver (Addgene plasmid # 185259 ; http://n2t.net/addgene:185259 ; RRID:Addgene_185259)
